>Addgene plasmid #208516 | pCX:B3-α4 | addgene full sequence | sequence record 409830 | Addgene NGS Result
GGTCGACATTGATTATTGACTAGTTATTAATAGTAATCAATTACGGGGTCATTAGTTCATAGCCCATATA
TGGAGTTCCGCGTTACATAACTTACGGTAAATGGCCCGCCTGGCTGACCGCCCAACGACCCCCGCCCATT
GACGTCAATAATGACGTATGTTCCCATAGTAACGCCAATAGGGACTTTCCATTGACGTCAATGGGTGGAG
TATTTACGGTAAACTGCCCACTTGGCAGTACATCAAGTGTATCATATGCCAAGTACGCCCCCTATTGACG
TCAATGACGGTAAATGGCCCGCCTGGCATTATGCCCAGTACATGACCTTATGGGACTTTCCTACTTGGCA
GTACATCTACGTATTAGTCATCGCTATTACCATGGTCGAGGTGAGCCCCACGTTCTGCTTCACTCTCCCC
ATCTCCCCCCCCTCCCCACCCCCAATTTTGTATTTATTTATTTTTTAATTATTTTGTGCAGCGATGGGGG
CGGGGGGGGGGGGGGGGSGCGCCRGGGGGGGGGGGGGGGGGGGGGGGGGGGGGGGGGGSGRGGCGGAGAG
GTGCGGCGGCAGCCAATCAGAGCGGCGCGCTCCGAAAGTTTCCTTTTATGGCGAGGCGGCGGCGGCGGCG
GCCCTATAAAAAGCGAAGCGCGCGGCGGGCGGGAGTCGCTGCGCGCTGCCTTCGCCCCGTGCCCCGCTCC
GCCGCCGCCTCGCGCCGCCCGCCCCGGCTCTGACTGACCGCGTTACTCCCACAGGTGAGCGGGCGGGACG
GCCCTTCTCCTCCGGGCTGTAATTAGCGCTTGGTTTAATGACGGCTTGTTTCTTTTCTGTGGCTGCGTGA
AAGCCTTGAGGGGCTCCGGGAGGGCCCTTTGTGCGGGGGGAGCGGCTCGGGGGGTGCGTGCGTGTGTGTG
TGCGTGGGGAGCGCCGCGTGCGGCTCCGCGCTGCCCGGCGGCTGTGAGCGCTGCGGGCGCGGCGCGGGGC
TTTGTGCGCTCCGCAGTGTGCGCGAGGGGAGCGCGGCCGGGGGCGGTGCCCCGCGGTGCGGGGGGGGCTG
CGAGGGGAACAAAGGCTGCGTGCGGGGTGTGTGCGTGGGGGGGTGAGCAGGGGGTGTGGGCGCGTCGGTC
GGGCTGCAACCCCCCCTGCACCCCCCTCCCCGAGTTGCTGAGCACGGCCCGGCTTCGGGTGCGGGGCTCC
GTACGGGGCGTGGCGCGGGGCTCGCCGTGCCGGGCGGGGGGTGGCGGCAGGKGGGGGTGCCGGGCGGGGC
GGGGCCGCCTCGGGCCGGGGRGGGCTCGGGGGAGGGGCGCGGCGGCCCCCGGAGCGCCGGCGGCTGTCGA
GGCGCGGCGAGCCGCAGCCATTGCCTTTTATGGTAATCGTGCGAGAGGGCGCAGGGACTTCCTTTGTCCC
AAATCTGTGCGGAGCCGAAATCTGGGAGGCGCCGCCGCACCCCCTCTAGCGGGCGCGGGGCGAAGCGGTG
CGGCGCCGGCAGGAAGGAAATGGGCGGGGAGGGCCTTCGTGCGTCGCCGCGCCGCCGTCCCCTTCTCCCT
CTCCAGCCTCGGGGCTGTCCGCGGGGGGACGGCTGCCTTCGGGGGGGACGGGGCAGGGCGGGGTTCGGCT
TCTGGCGTGTGACCGGCGGCTCTAGAGCCTCTGCTAACCATGTTCATGCCTTCTTCTTTTTCCTACAGCT
CCTGGGCAACGTGCTGGTTATTGTGCTGTCTCATCATTTTGGCAAAGAATTCGCCACCATGGAATTTTCC
TGGGGAAGTGGCCAGGAATCCCAGCGCTTGCTTCTTTCTTTTCTGCTTCTTGCAATCTGGGAGGCAGGGA
ACAGCGCTAGCGCAACCATCAAAGAATTTATGAGGTTCAAAGTACGCATGGAGGGTAGTATGAACGGGCA
TGAGTTCGAAATTGAAGGAGAAGGGGAAGGCCGCCCCTATGAGGGGACCCAAACCGCCAAACTTAAAGTG
ACAAAGGGAGGTCCACTTCCTTTTGCCTGGGATATATTGAGCCCACAGTTCATGTACGGAAGCGAAGCCT
ATGTACGACATCCTGCAGACATACCAGATTACAAGAAGCTGCCCTTTCCAGAAGGCTTTAAGTGGGAAAG
AGTGATGAACTTTGAAGATGGCGGCTTGGTAACAGTGACTCAGGACAGCAGTCTCCAAGATGGAACTTTG
ATCTGTAAGGTCAAAATGAGGGGTACTAACTTTCCCCCCGATGGGCCCGTCATGCAAAAAAAGACAATGG
GCTGGGAAGCCTCAACCGAGATGTTGTACCCAGAAGATGGAGTGCTCAAGGGACATTCTTATCAGGCATT
GAAGCTGAAAGATGGCGGACATTACTTGGTTGAGTTTGAGACTATCTATATGGCCAAGAAGCCCGTACAA
CTTCCTGGAGATTACTGCGTAGACACCAAACTGGATATAACCTCTCATAACGAGGATTACACCATTGTCG
AGCAGTACGGCCGCAGTGAAGGTAGACATAGACTTGGAATGGATGAGCGATATAAGGCTAGCCAGATCCA
CTACTCCATCCCTGAGGAGGCCAAACACGGCACCTTCGTGGGCCGCATCGCGCAGGACCTGGGGCTGGAG
CTGACGGAGCTGGTGCCCCGCCTGTTCAGAGTGGCGTCCAAGGACCGCGGAGACCTTCTGGAGGTAAATC
TGCAGAATGGCATTTTGTTTGTGAACTCTCGGATCGACCGGGAGGAGCTGTGCGGGCGGAGCGCGGAGTG
CAGCATCCACCTGGAGGTGATCGTGGACAGGCCGTTGCAGGTTTTCCACGTGGAGGTGGAGGTGAGGGAC
ATTAACGACAACCCTCCCAGGTTCCCAACAACACAAAAGAATCTGTTCATTGCAGAATCAAGGCCACTTG
ACACTTGGTTTCCACTAGAGGGCGCTTCAGACGCAGATATCGGAATCAATGCTGTACTGACTTACAGACT
GAGTCCAAATGATTACTTTTCTTTGGAAAAACCATCCAACGACGAACGGGTAAAAGGTCTTGGACTTGTA
TTACGGAAATCTTTAGACCGGGAGGAAACTCCAGAGATAATTTTAGTGCTTACTGTCACGGACGGAGGAA
AGCCAGAGCTGACCGGCAGTGTTCAGTTACTCATCACTGTGCTGGATGCCAATGATAATGCTCCAGTTTT
TGACAGATCCCTGTATACCGTGAAATTACCAGAAAACGTTCCAAATGGGACATTGGTAGTCAAAGTCAAT
GCCTCAGATTTAGACGAAGGGGTAAATGGGGATATTATGTACTCATTTTCTACAGATATTTCACCAAATG
TGAAATACAAATTCCACATAGACCCTGTTAGCGGAGAGATTATTGTAAAGGGATACATTGATTTTGAAGA
ATGCAAATCCTATGAAATTCTCATAGAGGGAATTGACAAGGGACAACTTCCACTCTCTGGGCACTGTAAA
GTCATTGTACAAGTTGAAGACATCAACGATAATGTTCCAGAATTGGAATTTAAATCTCTATCACTTCCAA
TACGAGAGAACTCTCCAGTGGGCACTGTCATCGCACTCATTAGTGTGTCTGATCGGGACACGGGTGTCAA
CGGGCAGGTGACCTGCTCCCTGACAAGTCATGTCCCCTTCAAGTTGGTGTCCACATTCAAGAATTACTAT
TCGCTCGTGCTGGACAGCGCCCTGGACAGAGAGACAACAGCGGACTATAAGGTGGTGGTGACAGCGCGGG
ATGGGGGCTCTCCCTCGCTGTGGGCCACGGCTAGTGTGTCTGTTGAGGTTGCTGACGTGAACGACAATGC
ACCTGTGTTCGCGCAGCCCGAATACACGGTGTTCGTGAAGGAGAACAACCCGCCTGGTGCGCACATCTTC
ACGGTGTCAGCGATGGATGCGGACGCACAGGAGAACGCGCTGGTGTCCTACTCGCTGGTGGAGCGGAGGG
TGGGCGAGCGCTTGCTGTCGAGCTATGTGTCTGTGCACGCGGAGAGCGGCAAGGTGTTCGCGCTGCAGCC
TCTGGACCATGAGGAGCTGGAGCTGCTGCGGTTCCAGGTGAGCGCGCGGGATGCTGGTGTACCTGCCCTG
GGCAGCAATGTGACTCTGCAGGTGTTTGTGCTGGACGAGAATGACAACGCGCCCACACTGCTGGAACCTG
AGGCAGGAGTCTCTGGTGGAATCGTGAGCCGGTTGGTGTCCAGATCAGTGGGTGCAGGCCATGTGGTGGC
TAAGGTGCGCGCGGTGGATGCAGACTCTGGCTATAATGCATGGCTCTCTTATGAGCTGCAATCGTCAGAA
GGCAATTCCCGTAGCCTTTTCCGCGTAGGTTTGTATACGGGCGAGATTAGTACTACGCGCATACTGGATG
AAGCAGATTCGCCACGTCAGCGCCTTCTGGTGCTGGTGAAGGACCATGGTGACCCAGCAATGATTGTTAC
CGCCACAGTGTTGGTGTCTCTGGTAGAGAATGGCCCGGTACCAAAGGCTCCATCGCGAGTATCCACGAGT
GTCACACACTCTGAGGCGTCACTGGTGGATGTCAACGTGTACCTGATCATTGCCATCTGTGCAGTGTCCA
GCCTGCTAGTGCTCACGCTGCTGCTGTACACAGCGCTGCGCTGTTCCACTGTCCCCAGTGAGAGCGTGTG
CGGGCCTCCAAAACCGGTAATGGTGTGCTCCAGTGCAGTGGGGAGCTGGTCATACTCCCAACAAAGGAGG
CAAAGGGTGTGCTCTGGGGAGTACCCACCTAAGACCGACCTCATGGCCTTCAGCCCCAGTTTATCTGATT
CAAGGGACAGAGAGGATCAATTGCAGTCTGCAGAGGATTCCTCTGGAAAGCCCCGGCAGCCCAACCCTGA
CTGGCGCTACTCTGCCTCGCTAAGAGCAGGCATGCACAGCTCTGTGCACCTGGAGGAGGCTGGCATTCTA
CGGGCTGGTCCAGGAGGGCCTGATCAGCAGTGGCCAACAGTATCCAGTGCAACACCAGAACCTGAGGCAG
GAGAGGTGTCCCCTCCGGTGGGCGCCGGTGTCAACAGCAACAGCTGGACCTTTAAATACGGACCAGGCAA
CCCCAAACAGTCCGGTCCCGGTGAGTTGCCAGACAAATTCATTATCCCAGGATCTCCTGCAATCATCTCC
ATCCGGCAGGAGCCTGCTAACAACCAAATTGACAAAAGCGATTTTATAACCTTCGGCAAAAAGGAGGAGA
CCAAGAAAAAGAAGAAAAAGAAGAAGGGTAACAAGACCCAGGAGAAAAAAGAGAAAGGGAACAGCACGAC
GGACAACAGTGACCAGTATCCGTACGACGTACCGGATTATGCGTGAAGATCTTTTTCCCTCTGCCAAAAA
TTATGGGGACATCATGAAGCCCCTTGAGCATCTGACTTCTGGCTAATAAAGGAAATTTATTTTCATTGCA
ATAGTGTGTTGGAATTTTTTGTGTCTCTCACTCGGAAGGACATATGGGAGGGCAAATCATTTAAAACATC
AGAATGAGTATTTGGTTTAGAGTTTGGCAACATATGCCCATATGCTGGCTGCCATGAACAAAGGTTGGCT
ATAAAGAGGTCATCAGTATATGAAACAGCCCCCTGCTGTCCATTCCTTATTCCATAGAAAAGCCTTGACT
TGAGGTTAGATTTTTTTTATATTTTGTTTTGTGTTATTTTTTTCTTTAACATCCCTAAAATTTTCCTTAC
ATGTTTTACTAGCCAGATTTTTCCTCCTCTCCTGACTACTCCCAGTCATAGCTGTCCCTCTTCTCTTATG
GAGATCCCTCGACCTGCAGCCCAAGCTTGGCGTAATCATGGTCATAGCTGTTTCCTGTGTGAAATTGTTA
TCCGCTCACAATTCCACACAACATACGAGCCGGAAGCATAAAGTGTAAAGCCTGGGGTGCCTAATGAGTG
AGCTAACTCACATTAATTGCGTTGCGCTCACTGCCCGCTTTCCAGTCGGGAAACCTGTCGTGCCAGCGGA
TCCGCATCTCAATTAGTCAGCAACCATAGTCCCGCCCCTAACTCCGCCCATCCCGCCCCTAACTCCGCCC
AGTTCCGCCCATTCTCCGCCCCATGGCTGACTAATTTTTTTTATTTATGCAGAGGCCGAGGCCGCCTCGG
CCTCTGAGCTATTCCAGAAGTAGTGAGGAGGCTTTTTTGGAGGCCTAGGCTTTTGCAAAAAGCTAACTTG
TTTATTGCAGCTTATAATGGTTACAAATAAAGCAATAGCATCACAAATTTCACAAATAAAGCATTTTTTT
CACTGCATTCTAGTTGTGGTTTGTCCAAACTCATCAATGTATCTTATCATGTCTGGATCCGCTGCATTAA
TGAATCGGCCAACGCGCGGGGAGAGGCGGTTTGCGTATTGGGCGCTCTTCCGCTTCCTCGCTCACTGACT
CGCTGCGCTCGGTCGTTCGGCTGCGGCGAGCGGTATCAGCTCACTCAAAGGCGGTAATACGGTTATCCAC
AGAATCAGGGGATAACGCAGGAAAGAACATGTGAGCAAAAGGCCAGCAAAAGGCCAGGAACCGTAAAAAG
GCCGCGTTGCTGGCGTTTTTCCATAGGCTCCGCCCCCCTGACGAGCATCACAAAAATCGACGCTCAAGTC
AGAGGTGGCGAAACCCGACAGGACTATAAAGATACCAGGCGTTTCCCCCTGGAAGCTCCCTCGTGCGCTC
TCCTGTTCCGACCCTGCCGCTTACCGGATACCTGTCCGCCTTTCTCCCTTCGGGAAGCGTGGCGCTTTCT
CATAGCTCACGCTGTAGGTATCTCAGTTCGGTGTAGGTCGTTCGCTCCAAGCTGGGCTGTGTGCACGAAC
CCCCCGTTCAGCCCGACCGCTGCGCCTTATCCGGTAACTATCGTCTTGAGTCCAACCCGGTAAGACACGA
CTTATCGCCACTGGCAGCAGCCACTGGTAACAGGATTAGCAGAGCGAGGTATGTAGGCGGTGCTACAGAG
TTCTTGAAGTGGTGGCCTAACTACGGCTACACTAGAAGAACAGTATTTGGTATCTGCGCTCTGCTGAAGC
CAGTTACCTTCGGAAAAAGAGTTGGTAGCTCTTGATCCGGCAAACAAACCACCGCTGGTAGCGGTGGTTT
TTTTGTTTGCAAGCAGCAGATTACGCGCAGAAAAAAAGGATCTCAAGAAGATCCTTTGATCTTTTCTACG
GGGTCTGACGCTCAGTGGAACGAAAACTCACGTTAAGGGATTTTGGTCATGAGATTATCAAAAAGGATCT
TCACCTAGATCCTTTTAAATTAAAAATGAAGTTTTAAATCAATCTAAAGTATATATGAGTAAACTTGGTC
TGACAGTTACCAATGCTTAATCAGTGAGGCACCTATCTCAGCGATCTGTCTATTTCGTTCATCCATAGTT
GCCTGACTCCCCGTCGTGTAGATAACTACGATACGGGAGGGCTTACCATCTGGCCCCAGTGCTGCAATGA
TACCGCGAGACCCACGCTCACCGGCTCCAGATTTATCAGCAATAAACCAGCCAGCCGGAAGGGCCGAGCG
CAGAAGTGGTCCTGCAACTTTATCCGCCTCCATCCAGTCTATTAATTGTTGCCGGGAAGCTAGAGTAAGT
AGTTCGCCAGTTAATAGTTTGCGCAACGTTGTTGCCATTGCTACAGGCATCGTGGTGTCACGCTCGTCGT
TTGGTATGGCTTCATTCAGCTCCGGTTCCCAACGATCAAGGCGAGTTACATGATCCCCCATGTTGTGCAA
AAAAGCGGTTAGCTCCTTCGGTCCTCCGATCGTTGTCAGAAGTAAGTTGGCCGCAGTGTTATCACTCATG
GTTATGGCAGCACTGCATAATTCTCTTACTGTCATGCCATCCGTAAGATGCTTTTCTGTGACTGGTGAGT
ACTCAACCAAGTCATTCTGAGAATAGTGTATGCGGCGACCGAGTTGCTCTTGCCCGGCGTCAATACGGGA
TAATACCGCGCCACATAGCAGAACTTTAAAAGTGCTCATCATTGGAAAACGTTCTTCGGGGCGAAAACTC
TCAAGGATCTTACCGCTGTTGAGATCCAGTTCGATGTAACCCACTCGTGCACCCAACTGATCTTCAGCAT
CTTTTACTTTCACCAGCGTTTCTGGGTGAGCAAAAACAGGAAGGCAAAATGCCGCAAAAAAGGGAATAAG
GGCGACACGGAAATGTTGAATACTCATACTCTTCCTTTTTCAATATTATTGAAGCATTTATCAGGGTTAT
TGTCTCATGAGCGGATACATATTTGAATGTATTTAGAAAAATAAACAAATAGGGGTTCCGCGCACATTTC
CCCGAAAAGTGCCACCTG
Features (pLannotate 1.2.2; 17 found; start..end, strand, type, name):
      5..384     +  enhancer       CMV enhancer: human cytomegalovirus immediate early enhancer
    662..1678    +  intron         chimeric intron: chimera between introns from chicken β-actin and rabbit β-globin
   1676..1732    +  CDS            HBB (fragment): HBB_LEPEU - Experimental evidence at protein level: Swiss-Prot protein existence level 1. Involved in oxygen transport from the lung to the various peripheral tissues. From Lepus europaeus (European hare).
   1838..2506    +  CDS            dTomato: dTomato is a basic (constitutively fluorescent) orange fluorescent protein published in 2004, derived from Discosoma sp.. It is reported to be a somewhat slowly-maturing dimer with low acid sensitivity.
   2510..5266    +  CDS            Pcdha4: PCDA4_MOUSE - Also known as Cnr1. Experimental evidence at protein level: Swiss-Prot protein existence level 1. Calcium-dependent cell-adhesion protein involved in cells self-recognition and non-self discrimination (Probable). Thereby, it is involved in the establishment and maintenance of specific neuronal connections in the brain (PubMed:27161523). From Mus musculus (Mouse).
   5365..5420    +  polyA_signal   β-globin poly(A) signal: rabbit β-globin polyadenylation signal (Gil and Proudfoot, 1987)
   5805..5821    -  protein_bind   lac operator: The lac repressor binds to the lac operator to inhibit transcription in E. coli. This inhibition can be relieved by adding lactose or isopropyl-β-D-thiogalactopyranoside (IPTG). lac repressor encoded by lacI
   5829..5859    -  promoter       lac promoter: promoter for the E. coli lac operon
   5874..5895    -  protein_bind   CAP binding site: CAP binding activates transcription in the presence of cAMP. E. coli catabolite activator protein
   5908..5947    -  CDS            lacI (fragment): lac repressor; lacI; The lac repressor binds to the lac operator to inhibit transcription in E. coli. This inhibition can be relieved by adding lactose or isopropyl-β-D-thiogalactopyranoside (IPTG).
   5954..5976    +  promoter       SV40 promoter (fragment): SV40 enhancer and early promoter
   6000..6135    +  rep_origin     SV40 ori: SV40 origin of replication
   6155..6289    +  polyA_signal   SV40 poly(A) signal: SV40 polyadenylation signal
   6291..6345    -  CDS            lacI (fragment): lac repressor; lacI; The lac repressor binds to the lac operator to inhibit transcription in E. coli. This inhibition can be relieved by adding lactose or isopropyl-β-D-thiogalactopyranoside (IPTG).
   6528..7116    -  rep_origin     ori: high-copy-number ColE1/pMB1/pBR322/pUC origin of replication
   7287..8147    -  CDS            AmpR: β-lactamase; bla; confers resistance to ampicillin, carbenicillin, and related antibiotics
   8148..8252    -  promoter       AmpR promoter: bla
