[The description below was written by a language model from this plasmid's Addgene catalogue record and pLannotate feature annotations shown in this document.]
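Description:
pCX:B3-α4 is a mammalian expression plasmid built on the pCX backbone. It carries mouse protocadherin-α4 (Pcdha4, also known as Cnr1) into which the B3 version of the dimerization-dependent GFP partner (ddGFP-B3) has been inserted. Expression is driven by a CAG-type arrangement: the catalogue lists the chicken β-actin promoter, and the feature table shows a CMV immediate-early enhancer upstream and the chimeric chicken β-actin/rabbit β-globin intron downstream. Transcripts are terminated by the rabbit β-globin polyadenylation signal. The insert was cloned between EcoRI and BglII sites, both retained, and the record lists an HA tag at its C terminus, although the automated annotation does not call this tag.

In the feature table, a roughly 670-bp coding segment labelled dTomato sits immediately upstream of the Pcdha4 reading frame. ddFP components are engineered derivatives of dTomato, so this hit most likely corresponds to the ddGFP-B3 moiety rather than to a functional orange fluorescent protein. The annotation does not resolve exactly where the module sits relative to the signal peptide and ectodomain. ddGFP-B is essentially non-fluorescent alone and yields green fluorescence only when it pairs with a complementary ddGFP-A partner. According to the associated publication title, the construct serves to visualise trans-interactions of a protocadherin-α between processes originating from single neurons, presumably together with a matching A-tagged construct.

For propagation in E. coli the plasmid has a high-copy ColE1/pUC-type origin and an ampicillin resistance gene (β-lactamase) with its own promoter. The backbone also contains lac promoter/operator remnants, an SV40 origin of replication, which permits episomal amplification in cells expressing large T antigen, and an SV40 polyadenylation signal.
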