Addgene plasmid #208516: pCX:B3-α4
Purpose: ddGFP-B3-inserted Pcdhα4
Depositing lab: Takeharu Nagai. Depositing organization: The University of Osaka. Publication: Visualization of trans-interactions of a protocadherin-alpha between processes originating from single neurons. Kanadome T, Hoshino N, Nagai T, Yagi T, Matsuda T. iScience. 2023 Jul 17;26(7):107238. doi: 10.1016/j.isci.2023.107238. eCollection 2023 Jul 21. PubMed 37534169.
Backbone
  Vector backbone: pCX
  Backbone size w/o insert (bp): 4778
  Vector type: Mammalian Expression
Growth in bacteria
  Bacterial resistance: Ampicillin, 100 μg/mL
  Growth temperature: 37°C
  Growth strain: DH5alpha
  Copy number: High Copy
Gene/Insert
  Gene/Insert name: Pcdha4
  Species: M. musculus (mouse)
  Insert size (bp): 3576
  Entrez Gene: Pcdha4 (a.k.a. Cnr1, Crnr1)
  Promoter: Chicken β-actin
  Tag / fusion protein: HA tag (C terminal on insert)
  Cloning method: Restriction Enzyme; 5′ cloning site EcoRI (not destroyed); 3′ cloning site BglII (not destroyed)
  Sequencing primers: 5′ CTTCTGGCGTGTGACCGG; 3′ CCATATGTCCTTCCGAGTG
Terms and licenses: Academic/Nonprofit Terms; Industry Terms: Not Available to Industry
How to cite: pCX:B3-α4 was a gift from Takeharu Nagai (Addgene plasmid # 208516 ; http://n2t.net/addgene:208516 ; RRID:Addgene_208516)
